Addgene plasmid #117893: TaALMT1-upGFP 3'
Purpose: protein expression
Depositing lab: Geoffrey Chang. Depositing organization: University of California, San Diego (UCSD).
Backbone
  Vector backbone: pPICZc
  Backbone size w/o insert (bp): 3329
  Vector type: Yeast Expression
Growth in bacteria
  Bacterial resistance: Bleocin (Zeocin), 50 μg/mL
  Growth temperature: 37°C
  Growth strain: DH5alpha
  Copy number: High Copy
Gene/Insert
  Gene/Insert name: TaALMT1-upGFP 3'
  Species: Triticum aestivum
  Promoter: AOX
  Tag / fusion protein: eGFP (C terminal on insert)
  Cloning method: Unknown
  Sequencing primers: 5′ GACTGGTTCCAATTGACAAGC; 3′ GCAAATGGCATTCTGACATCC
Terms and licenses: Academic/Nonprofit Terms; Industry Terms: Not Available to Industry
How to cite: TaALMT1-upGFP 3' was a gift from Geoffrey Chang (Addgene plasmid # 117893 ; http://n2t.net/addgene:117893 ; RRID:Addgene_117893)
