[The description below was written by a language model from this plasmid's Addgene catalogue record and pLannotate feature annotations shown in this document.]
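Description:
TaALMT1-upGFP 3' is a yeast expression plasmid built on the pPICZc backbone, designed for protein production in the methylotrophic yeast Pichia pastoris (Komagataella phaffii). It is propagated in E. coli from a high-copy ColE1/pUC-type origin and carries a single selection cassette that works in both hosts. The Sh ble (BleoR) gene, which confers Zeocin/bleomycin resistance, sits downstream of tandem promoters: the S. cerevisiae TEF1 promoter for yeast and the synthetic EM7 promoter for bacteria. It is terminated by the CYC1 terminator. No yeast replication origin is annotated, consistent with pPICZ-type vectors, which are normally maintained by integration into the Pichia genome.

The expression cassette is driven by the methanol-inducible AOX1 promoter and closed by the AOX1 terminator, with a short fragment of AOX1 coding sequence annotated just upstream of the terminator. The insert is ALMT1 from wheat (Triticum aestivum), a malate-permeable anion transporter that is critical for aluminium tolerance. It carries EGFP as a C-terminal tag. The feature table annotates the ALMT1 match only as a fragment of about 700 nt, so the sequenced record may encode a partial or divergent version of the transporter; the record does not explain this, nor what "upGFP 3'" denotes. After EGFP there are two short matches to a composite tag that combines TEV cleavage and 6xHis elements, suggesting a protease site and a histidine tag for purification.

The stated purpose is protein expression. A GFP-fused membrane protein with an apparent affinity tag would allow expression to be followed by fluorescence and the protein to be purified, though the record gives no further detail.
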