Features (pLannotate 1.2.2; 12 found; start..end, strand, type, name):
      2..940     +  promoter       AOX1 promoter: Pichia pastoris AOX1; inducible promoter, regulated by methanol
    965..1666    +  CDS            ALMT1 (fragment): ALMT1_WHEAT - Also known as ALMT1-1, ALMT1-2. Experimental evidence at protein level: Swiss-Prot protein existence level 1. Malate transporter critical for aluminum tolerance. Permeable to chloride, nitrate, sulfate and malate. From Triticum aestivum (Wheat).
   1721..2437    +  CDS            EGFP: EGFP is a basic (constitutively fluorescent) green fluorescent protein published in 1996, derived from Aequorea victoria. It is reported to be a rapidly-maturing weak dimer with moderate acid sensitivity.
   2443..2461    +  CDS            capTEV™ (fragment): composite tag for in vivo biotinylation, TEV protease cleavage, and 6xHis tagging
   2477..2494    +  CDS            capTEV™ (fragment): composite tag for in vivo biotinylation, TEV protease cleavage, and 6xHis tagging
   2505..2570    +  CDS            AOX1 (fragment): ALOX1_KOMPC - Experimental evidence at protein level: Swiss-Prot protein existence level 1. Major isoform of alcohol oxidase, which catalyzes the oxidation of methanol to formaldehyde and hydrogen peroxide, the first step in the methanol utilization pathway of methylotrophic yeasts. From Komagataella phaffii (strain ATCC 76273 / CBS 7435 / CECT 11047 / NRRL Y-11430 / Wegner 21-1) (Yeast) (Pichia pastoris).
   2574..2820    +  terminator     AOX1 terminator: Pichia pastoris AOX1; transcription terminator for AOX1
   2841..3248    +  promoter       TEF1 promoter: S. cerevisiae TEF1; promoter for EF-1α
   3255..3302    +  promoter       EM7 promoter: synthetic bacterial promoter&nbsp
   3321..3695    +  CDS            BleoR: antibiotic-binding protein; Sh ble from Streptoalloteichus hindustanus; confers resistance to bleomycin, phleomycin, and Zeocin™
   3761..4008    +  terminator     CYC1 terminator: S. cerevisiae CYC1; transcription terminator for CYC1
   4083..4671    -  rep_origin     ori: high-copy-number ColE1/pMB1/pBR322/pUC origin of replication
>Addgene plasmid #117893 | TaALMT1-upGFP 3' | addgene full sequence | sequence record 231039 | Addgene NGS Result
AGATCTAACATCCAAAGACGAAAGGTTGAATGAAACCTTTTTGCCATCCGACATCCACAGGTCCATTCTC
ACACATAAGTGCCAAACGCAACAGGAGGGGATACACTAGCAGCAGACCGTTGCAAACGCAGGACCTCCAC
TCCTCTTCTCCTCAACACCCACTTTTGCCATCGAAAAACCAGCCCAGTTATTGGGCTTGATTGGAGCTCG
CTCATTCCAATTCCTTCTATTAGGCTACTAACACCATGACTTTATTAGCCTGTCTATCCTGGCCCCCCTG
GCGAGGTTCATGTTTGTTTATTTCCGAATGCAACAAGCTCCGCATTACACCCGAACATCACTCCAGATGA
GGGCTTTCTGAGTGTGGGGTCAAATAGTTTCATGTTCCCCAAATGGCCCAAAACTGACAGTTTAAACGCT
GTCTTGGAACCTAATATGACAAAAGCGTGATCTCATCCAAGATGAACTAAGTTTGGTTCGTTGAAATGCT
AACGGCCAGTTGGTCAAAAAGAAACTTCCAAAAGTCGGCATACCGTTTGTCTTGTTTGGTATTGATTGAC
GAATGCTCAAAAATAATCTCATTAATGCTTAGCGCAGTCTCTCTATCGCTTCTGAACCCCGGTGCACCTG
TGCCGAAACGCAAATGGGGAAACACCCGCTTTTTGGATGATTATGCATTGTCTCCACATTGTATGCTTCC
AAGATTCTGGTGGGAATACTGCTGATAGCCTAACGTTCATGATCAAAATTTAACTGTTCTAACCCCTACT
TGACAGCAATATATAAACAGAAGGAAGCTGCCCTGTCTTAAACCTTTTTTTTTATCATCATTATTAGCTT
ACTTTCATAATTGCGACTGGTTCCAATTGACAAGCTTTTGATTTTAACGACTTTTAACGACAACTTGAGA
AGATCAAAAAACAACTAATTATTCGAAACGAGGAATTCGCTGAGGCTTAATATGCTCGCCTCCGGCAACC
TCGACAAACTCGCTCAGTTCATTGAAGGAATGGAATTCAACTGCTTTGGCGAAAACAGTGTTGCAAATAA
TTTTGGGGGAAAAGATTTCCCCCAAATGCACAAGAGCGTCCTTAATTCGAAGGCCACTGAGGACTCTTTG
TGCACCTTTGCCAAATGGGAGCCTCGTCATGGCCAGTTCAGATTTCGACACCCATGGAGTCAATACCAGA
AGCTGGGAACTCTTTGTCGCCAATGTGCGTCTTCTATGGAGGCTCTTGCTTCATATGTCATCACAACCTC
AAAAACCCAGTGCCCTGCTGCAGCCAACCCTGAGCTATCATGTAAGGTTCGAAAAACATGTGGCGAAATG
AGCTTGCATTCCTCCAAGGTGCTTAGGGATCTCGCAATGGCAACTCGAACAATGACTGTGCCGTCTCCAG
TGAATATCACCATGGCTACAGCCGTGAAAGCAGCGGAAAGCCTCAGAAGCGAGCTTGCAGAGAACACGGC
TCTGTTGCAAGTGATGCATGTGGCCGTCACCGCAACACTTCTTGCGGACTTGGTTGATAGGGTGAAGGAA
ATCGCGGAATGTGTTGATGTCCTAGCAAGACTGGCGCACTTTAAGAACCCCGAGGACACAAAAAATGTCG
TTGTTAGTACCGTGAGTCGAGGGATAGACGAACCTTTGCCTGACGTGGTTATTTTGCCATTAAACCTCAG
CCTCGAGGGTTCGGAGAACCTGTACTTCCAATCTGGTTCGATGGTGAGCAAGGGCGAGGAGCTGTTCACC
GGGGTGGTGCCCATCCTGGTCGAGCTGGACGGCGACGTAAACGGCCACAAGTTCAGCGTGTCCGGCGAGG
GCGAGGGCGATGCCACCTACGGCAAGCTGACCCTGAAGTTCATCTGCACCACCGGCAAGCTGCCCGTGCC
CTGGCCCACCCTCGTGACCACCCTGACCTACGGCGTGCAGTGCTTCAGCCGCTACCCCGACCACATGAAG
CAGCACGACTTCTTCAAGTCCGCCATGCCCGAAGGCTACGTCCAGGAGCGCACCATCTTCTTCAAGGACG
ACGGCAACTACAAGACCCGCGCCGAGGTGAAGTTCGAGGGCGACACCCTGGTGAACCGCATCGAGCTGAA
GGGCATCGACTTCAAGGAGGACGGCAACATCCTGGGGCACAAGCTGGAGTACAACTACAACAGCCACAAC
GTCTATATCATGGCCGACAAGCAGAAGAACGGCATCAAGGTGAACTTCAAGATCCGCCACAACATCGAGG
ACGGCAGCGTGCAGCTCGCCGACCACTACCAGCAGAACACCCCCATCGGCGACGGCCCCGTGCTGCTGCC
CGACAACCACTACCTGAGCACCCAGTCCGCCCTGAGCAAAGACCCCAACGAGAAGCGCGATCACATGGTC
CTGCTGGAGTTCGTGACCGCCGCCGGGATCACTCTCGGCATGGACGAGCTGTACAAGTCGTCGCATCATC
ATCATCATCATCATCATTAAGTCGACCATCATCATCATCATCATTGAGTTTGTAGCCTTAGACATGACTG
TTCCTCAGTTCAAGTTGGGCACTTACGAGAAGACCGGTCTTGCTAGATTCTAATCAAGAGGATGTCAGAA
TGCCATTTGCCTGAGAGATGCAGGCTTCATTTTTGATACTTTTTTATTTGTAACCTATATAGTATAGGAT
TTTTTTTGTCATTTTGTTTCTTCTCGTACGAGCTTGCTCCTGATCAGCCTATCTCGCAGCTGATGAATAT
CTTGTGGTAGGGGTTTGGGAAAATCATTCGAGTTTGATGTTTTTCTTGGTATTTCCCACTCCTCTTCAGA
GTACAGAAGATTAAGTGAGACCTTCGTTTGTGCGGATCCCCCACACACCATAGCTTCAAAATGTTTCTAC
TCCTTTTTTACTCTTCCAGATTTTCTCGGACTCCGCGCATCGCCGTACCACTTCAAAACACCCAAGCACA
GCATACTAAATTTCCCCTCTTTCTTCCTCTAGGGTGTCGTTAATTACCCGTACTAAAGGTTTGGAAAAGA
AAAAAGAGACCGCCTCGTTTCTTTTTCTTCGTCGAAAAAGGCAATAAAAATTTTTATCACGTTTCTTTTT
CTTGAAAATTTTTTTTTTTGATTTTTTTCTCTTTCGATGACCTCCCATTGATATTTAAGTTAATAAACGG
TCTTCAATTTCTCAAGTTTCAGTTTCATTTTTCTTGTTCTATTACAACTTTTTTTACTTCTTGCTCATTA
GAAAGAAAGCATAGCAATCTAATCTAAGGGCGGTGTTGACAATTAATCATCGGCATAGTATATCGGCATA
GTATAATACGACAAGGTGAGGAACTAAACCATGGCCAAGTTGACCAGTGCCGTTCCGGTGCTCACCGCGC
GCGACGTCGCCGGAGCGGTCGAGTTCTGGACCGACCGGCTCGGGTTCTCCCGGGACTTCGTGGAGGACGA
CTTCGCCGGTGTGGTCCGGGACGACGTGACCCTGTTCATCAGCGCGGTCCAGGACCAGGTGGTGCCGGAC
AACACCCTGGCCTGGGTGTGGGTGCGCGGCCTGGACGAGCTGTACGCCGAGTGGTCGGAGGTCGTGTCCA
CGAACTTCCGGGACGCCTCCGGGCCGGCCATGACCGAGATCGGCGAGCAGCCGTGGGGGCGGGAGTTCGC
CCTGCGCGACCCGGCCGGCAACTGCGTGCACTTCGTGGCCGAGGAGCAGGACTGACACGTCCGACGCGGC
CCGACGGGTCCGAGGCCTCGGAGATCCGTCCCCCTTTTCCTTTGTCGATATCATGTAATTAGTTATGTCA
CGCTTACATTCACGCCCTCCCCCCACATCCGCTCTAACCGAAAAGGAAGGAGTTAGACAACCTGAAGTCT
AGGTCCCTATTTATTTTTTTATAGTTATGTTAGTATTAAGAACGTTATTTATATTTCAAATTTTTCTTTT
TTTTCTGTACAGACGCGTGTACGCATGTAACATTATACTGAAAACCTTGCTTGAGAAGGTTTTGGGACGC
TCGAAGGCTTTAATTTGCAAGCTGGAGACCAACATGTGAGCAAAAGGCCAGCAAAAGGCCAGGAACCGTA
AAAAGGCCGCGTTGCTGGCGTTTTTCCATAGGCTCCGCCCCCCTGACGAGCATCACAAAAATCGACGCTC
AAGTCAGAGGTGGCGAAACCCGACAGGACTATAAAGATACCAGGCGTTTCCCCCTGGAAGCTCCCTCGTG
CGCTCTCCTGTTCCGACCCTGCCGCTTACCGGATACCTGTCCGCCTTTCTCCCTTCGGGAAGCGTGGCGC
TTTCTCATAGCTCACGCTGTAGGTATCTCAGTTCGGTGTAGGTCGTTCGCTCCAAGCTGGGCTGTGTGCA
CGAACCCCCCGTTCAGCCCGACCGCTGCGCCTTATCCGGTAACTATCGTCTTGAGTCCAACCCGGTAAGA
CACGACTTATCGCCACTGGCAGCAGCCACTGGTAACAGGATTAGCAGAGCGAGGTATGTAGGCGGTGCTA
CAGAGTTCTTGAAGTGGTGGCCTAACTACGGCTACACTAGAAGAACAGTATTTGGTATCTGCGCTCTGCT
GAAGCCAGTTACCTTCGGAAAAAGAGTTGGTAGCTCTTGATCCGGCAAACAAACCACCGCTGGTAGCGGT
GGTTTTTTTGTTTGCAAGCAGCAGATTACGCGCAGAAAAAAAGGATCTCAAGAAGATCCTTTGATCTTTT
CTACGGGGTCTGACGCTCAGTGGAACGAAAACTCACGTTAAGGGATTTTGGTCATGAGATC
