>Addgene plasmid #117893 | TaALMT1-upGFP 3' | depositor partial sequence | sequence record 222698 | insert sequence
ATGGATATTGATCACGGCAGAGAGAGCGACGGCGAGATGGTGGGCACCATCGCCAGCTGCGGGCTGCTGC
TCCACTCGCTTCTCGCCGGGCTCGGGCGTCGCGCCGCCGGGTTCGCCCGGAAGGTGGGCGGCGCCGCGCG
GGAGGACCCGAGGCGGGTGGCGCACTCGCTCAAAGTCGGCCTGGCGCTCGCGCTGGTGTCCGTCGTCTAC
TTCGTCACGCCGCTCTTCAACGGCCTCGGGGTGTCCGCGATATGGGCCGTGCTCACCGTCGTCGTCGTCA
TGGAGTACACCGTCGGTGCCACGCTGAGTAAAGGCTTGAACAGAGCCTTGGCGACGTTGGTGGCTGGCTG
CATCGCCGTCGGAGCTCATCAGTTAGCTGAATTAGCTGAACGCTGTGGTGATCAGGGAGAGCCCATAATG
CTTACCGTGCTCGTCTTCTTCGTAGCGTCAGCGGCGACGTTCTTGCGCTTCATCCCGGAGATCAAGGCCA
AGTACGACTACGGCGTGACCATCTTCATACTGACCTTCGGTCTGGTGGCCGTGTCGAGCTACAGAGTGGA
GGAGCTCATCCAGCTCGCGCACCAGCGGTTCTACACCATAGCCGTCGGCGTCTTCATCTGCCTCTGCACC
ACCGTCTTCCTCTTCCCCGTCTGGGCCGGAGAGGACGTCCACAAGCTCGCCTCCGGCAACCTCGACAAAC
TCGCTCAGTTCATTGAAGGAATGGAATTCAACTGCTTTGGCGAAAACAGTGTTGCAAATAATTTTGGGGG
AAAAGATTTCCCCCAAATGCACAAGAGCGTCCTTAATTCGAAGGCCACTGAGGACTCTTTGTGCACCTTT
GCCAAATGGGAGCCTCGTCATGGCCAGTTCAGATTTCGACACCCATGGAGTCAATACCAGAAGCTGGGAA
CTCTTTGTCGCCAATGTGCGTCTTCTATGGAGGCTCTTGCTTCATATGTCATCACAACCTCAAAAACCCA
GTGCCCTGCTGCAGCCAACCCTGAGCTATCATGTAAGGTTCGAAAAACATGTGGCGAAATGAGCTTGCAT
TCCTCCAAGGTGCTTAGGGATCTCGCAATGGCAACTCGAACAATGACTGTGCCGTCTCCAGTGAATATCA
CCATGGCTACAGCCGTGAAAGCAGCGGAAAGCCTCAGAAGCGAGCTTGCAGAGAACACGGCTCTGTTGCA
AGTGATGCATGTGGCCGTCACCGCAACACTTCTTGCGGACTTGGTTGATAGGGTGAAGGAAATCGCGGAA
TGTGTTGATGTCCTAGCAAGACTGGCGCACTTTAAGAACCCCGAGGACACAAAAAATGTCGTTGTTAGTA
CCGTGAGTCGAGGGATAGACGAACCTTTGCCTGACGTGGTTATTTTGTAA
